Addgene plasmid #33304: pT7-L2-M3T1L
Depositing lab: Terence Dermody. Depositing organization: Vanderbilt University. Publication: An improved reverse genetics system for mammalian orthoreoviruses. Kobayashi T, Ooms LS, Ikizler M, Chappell JD, Dermody TS. Virology. 2010 Mar 15;398(2):194-200. Epub 2009 Dec 29. 10.1016/j.virol.2009.11.037 PubMed 20042210.
Backbone
  Vector backbone: p3E5EGFP
  Backbone manufacturer: made by Yoshihiro Kawaoka
  Vector type: Mammalian Expression
Growth in bacteria
  Bacterial resistance: Ampicillin, 100 μg/mL
  Growth temperature: 37°C
  Growth strain: Stbl3
  Copy number: High Copy
Gene/Insert 1
  Gene/Insert name: L2
  Species: Orthoreovirus T1L
  Entrez Gene: L2 (a.k.a. MoV1sL2gp1)
  Promoter: T7
  Cloning method: Restriction Enzyme; 5′ cloning site none (unknown if destroyed); 3′ cloning site none (unknown if destroyed)
  Sequencing primers: 5′ ovL2T1L-F
Gene/Insert 2
  Gene/Insert name: M3
  Species: Orthoreovirus T1L
  Entrez Gene: MoV1sM3gp1 (a.k.a. MoV1sM3gp1)
  Promoter: T7
  Cloning method: Restriction Enzyme; 5′ cloning site none (unknown if destroyed); 3′ cloning site none (unknown if destroyed)
  Sequencing primers: 5′ none
Terms and licenses: Academic/Nonprofit Terms; Industry Terms: Not Available to Industry
How to cite: pT7-L2-M3T1L was a gift from Terence Dermody (Addgene plasmid # 33304 ; http://n2t.net/addgene:33304 ; RRID:Addgene_33304)
