[The description below was written by a language model from this plasmid's Addgene catalogue record and pLannotate feature annotations shown in this document.]
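Description:
pT7-L2-M3T1L is a 9,768-nt reverse-genetics plasmid for mammalian orthoreovirus that carries cDNAs of two gene segments, L2 and M3, from strain type 1 Lang (T1L). It is built on the p3E5EGFP backbone and catalogued as a mammalian expression vector. In bacteria it is maintained as a high-copy plasmid through a ColE1/pUC-type origin and selected with ampicillin via the bla gene. Short fragments annotated as TcR, bom, rop and lacI appear to be non-functional remnants of earlier pBR322-type vectors.

The payload consists of two tandem, same-orientation transcription units with identical architecture. Each begins with a bacteriophage T7 promoter placed just upstream of the viral segment cDNA, followed by a hepatitis delta virus ribozyme and a T7 terminator. The first unit encodes L2, the capping protein with guanylyltransferase and methyltransferase activities. The second encodes M3, the non-structural µNS protein involved in forming the viral inclusions where cores assemble and RNA replicates. In this kind of design, T7 RNA polymerase supplied in the transfected cells initiates at or near the authentic viral 5′ end, and self-cleavage by the ribozyme trims the transcript to generate the native 3′ terminus. The result is a full-length plus-strand RNA that can be translated and serve as a template for genome replication. The small SET1, MCS and reverse-oriented SP6 promoter annotations after each unit are likely carry-over vector sequence rather than functional parts.

Combining two segments on one plasmid fits the associated work on an improved reovirus rescue system. There it would be co-transfected with plasmids supplying the remaining genome segments to recover recombinant virus entirely from cloned cDNA. The record does not list those companion plasmids.
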