Features (pLannotate 1.2.2; 21 found; start..end, strand, type, name):
     13..30      +  promoter       T7 promoter (fragment): promoter for bacteriophage T7 RNA polymerase
     42..3908    +  CDS            L2: LMBD2_REOVL - Experimental evidence at protein level: Swiss-Prot protein existence level 1. Outer capsid protein involved in mRNA capping. Catalyzes the last 3 enzymatic activities for formation of the 5' cap structure on the viral plus-strand transcripts, namely the RNA guanylyltransferase, RNA-7N- and RNA-2'O-methyltransferase activities (By similarity). From Reovirus type 1 (strain Lang) (T1L) (Mammalian orthoreovirus 1).
   3942..4033    +  ncRNA          HDV ribozyme: Accession: RF00094 - Hepatitis delta virus ribozyme
   4048..4097    +  CDS            SET1 (fragment): solubility-enhancement tag derived from T7 phage gene 10B
   4105..4152    +  terminator     T7 terminator: transcription terminator for bacteriophage T7 RNA polymerase
   4181..4215    +  misc_feature   MCS (fragment): pUC18/19 multiple cloning site
   4220..4238    -  promoter       SP6 promoter: promoter for bacteriophage SP6 RNA polymerase
   4465..4482    +  promoter       T7 promoter (fragment): promoter for bacteriophage T7 RNA polymerase
   4500..6662    +  CDS            M3: MUNS_REOVL - Experimental evidence at protein level: Swiss-Prot protein existence level 1. Non-structural protein with ssRNA-binding activity. Is probably involved in the formation of viral inclusions, where the assembly of cores and the replication of viral RNA are thought to occur. Together with mu-2, recruits the other core proteins to these inclusions. From Reovirus type 1 (strain Lang) (T1L) (Mammalian orthoreovirus 1).
   6720..6811    +  ncRNA          HDV ribozyme: Accession: RF00094 - Hepatitis delta virus ribozyme
   6826..6875    +  CDS            SET1 (fragment): solubility-enhancement tag derived from T7 phage gene 10B
   6883..6930    +  terminator     T7 terminator: transcription terminator for bacteriophage T7 RNA polymerase
   6959..6993    +  misc_feature   MCS (fragment): pUC18/19 multiple cloning site
   6998..7016    -  promoter       SP6 promoter: promoter for bacteriophage SP6 RNA polymerase
   7245..7520    +  CDS            TcR (fragment): tetracycline efflux protein; tet; confers resistance to tetracycline
   7520..7570    -  misc_feature   bom (fragment): basis of mobility region from pBR322
   7672..7707    -  CDS            rop (fragment): Rop protein, which maintains plasmids at low copy number; rop
   7802..7906    +  promoter       AmpR promoter: bla
   7907..8767    +  CDS            AmpR: β-lactamase; bla; confers resistance to ampicillin, carbenicillin, and related antibiotics
   8938..9526    +  rep_origin     ori: high-copy-number ColE1/pMB1/pBR322/pUC origin of replication
   9709..9762    +  CDS            lacI (fragment): lac repressor; lacI; The lac repressor binds to the lac operator to inhibit transcription in E. coli. This inhibition can be relieved by adding lactose or isopropyl-β-D-thiogalactopyranoside (IPTG).
>Addgene plasmid #33304 | pT7-L2-M3T1L | depositor full sequence | sequence record 39534 | pT7-L2-M3T1L sequence 9768 bps
ATCGATCCCGGGTAATACGACTCACTATAGCTATTGGCGCAATGGCGAACGTTTGGGGAGTGAGACTTGC
AGACTCTTTATCATCACCCACTATTGAGACAAGAACTCGTCATTACACACTACGCGATTTCTGTTCCGAC
CTGGATGCTGTGGCTGGCAAGGAACCCTGGAGACCTTTGCGCAATCAGAGAACGAATGACATTGTCGCCG
TTCAATTGTTTAGGCCACTGCAGGGATTGGTGCTTGACACGCAGTTCTATGGATTCCCTGGCATTTTCTC
AGAATGGGAGCAGTTTATAAAGGAAAAACTCCGCGTATTAAAATATGAGGTTTTGCGGATCTACCCGATC
AGTAATTATAATCATGAACGTGTCAATGTCTTCGTAGCAAATGCTCTTGTCGGTGCGTTCCTATCCAACC
AAGCCTTCTATGACCTGTTGCCTCTATTAGTAATAAATGATACCATGATAAATGACTTACTTGGGACAGG
TGCCGCCCTTTCTCAATTTTTTCAATCCCATGGTGAGGTTTTAGAAGTTGCCGCAGGAAGGAAGTACCTG
CAAATGAAGAACTACTCGAACGATGACGATGATCCACCTTTGTTCGCTAAAGATCTGTCGGACTATGCGA
AGGCGTTTTACAGTGACACGTTTGAGACTCTAGACCGATTTTTCTGGACACATGACTCATCTGCGGGCGT
CCTAGTGCACTATGATAAGCCCACTAACGGGAATCATTACATCTTGGGTACTCTGACGCAGATGGTTAGT
GCGCCTCCGCATATCATTAACGCTACTGACGCATTGTTGCTCGAATCGTGCTTAGAACAATTTGCGGCGA
ATGTGAGAGCCAGGCCAGCGCAGCCTGTTGCGAGATTGGATCAATGTTATCATTTACGGTGGGGTGCTCA
ATATGTTGGCGAGGACTCATTGACGTACCGTTTGGGGGTACTTTCGCTGCTGGCTACCAACGGATATCAA
TTAGCTAGACCGATCCCTAAGCAATTGACGAATCGATGGCTCTCTAGTTTTGTCAGTCAGGTAATGTCGG
ATGGTGTAAATGAGACGCCATTATGGCCTCAAGAGAGATATGTCCAAATAGCCTACGATTCACCATCTGT
AGTCGATGGAGCCACGCACTATGGCTATGTTAGGCGAAATCAGTTGCGGTTGGGCATGAGGGTGTCCGCT
CTTCAGTCATTGAGTGATACTCCGGCTCCGATACAGTGGTTACCGCAGTATACTATTGAACAGGCAGCTG
TTGATGAGGGAGATCTAATGGTTTCTCGCTTGACTCAACTACCATTACGTCCTGACTATGGCAGCATATG
GGTTGGTGATGCCCTATCGTATTATGTTGATTACAATCGCAGCCATAGAGTTGTACTATCATCCGAACTA
CCACAGCTACCAGATACATACTTTGACGGAGATGAGCAATACGGTCGTAGCTTGTTCTCTCTAGCACGAA
AAATTGGTGATCGATCTCTCATCAAAGATACAGCAGTGCTTAAGCATGCGTACCAGGCCATTGATCCAAA
CACTGGAAAGGAATACCTTCGCGCAGGACAGTCCGTTGCATACTTTGGGGCATCAGCTGGTCATTCAGGG
GCGGATCAGCCTCTAGTAATTGAGCCATGGACGCAGGGTAAGATTAGTGGTGTGCCTCCGCCCTCCTCAG
TTAGACAGTTTGGGTATGATGTTGCTAAAGGTGCGATCGTAGACTTAGCAAGACCGTTCCCGTCGGGCGA
CTACCAATTTGTATATTCTGACGTCGATCAGGTCGTTGATGGCCACGATGATCTCAGCATATCCTCAGGA
CTGGTGGAGAGTCTATTAGACTCATGCATGCATGCCACATCCCCAGGTGGGTCATTCGTGATGAAGATCA
ACTTCCCGACACGCACTGTCTGGCACTATATAGAGCAGAAGATTCTCCCAAATATTACCTCGTACATGTT
GATTAAACCATTCGTGACTAATAATGTAGAGTTATTCTTTGTGGCTTTTGGTGTGCATCAACAATCAGCA
TTGACATGGACGTCTGGGGTGTATTTCTTCCTGGTCGATCACTTCTATCGATACGAGACATTGTCTACGA
TTTCACGTCAGTTGCCATCGTTCGGATACGTTGATGATGGGTCGTCTGTGACAGGCATTGAGATGATCAG
TCTTGAAAATCCAGGCTTTTCAAACATGACCCAAGCTGCACGTGTTGGGATATCAGGGTTGTGTGCGAAT
GTCGGTAATGCGCGTAAATTAATATCTATTCATGAATCCCATGGGGCACGCGTGCTCACCATCACATCAA
GAAGATCTCCAGCTTCGGCCAGGCGGAAAGCTCGCTTACGCTATTTGCCACTCGTAGACCCACGATCTTT
GGAAGTGCAGGCACGTACGATACTGCCATCTAACCCAGTGTTGTTTGATAACGTAAACGGAGCATCGCCT
CACGTATGTTTGACGATGATGTATAACTTTGAAGTGTCTAGTGCGGTGTATGATGGTGATGTAGTACTTG
ATCTTGGTACCGGTCCTGAAGCGAAGATTCTGGAGCTGATTCCTCCAACATCCCCGGTAACATGCGTAGA
CATTAGGCCAACGGCACAGCCGAGTGGCTGTTGGAACGTACGTACGACTTTTCTAGAGCTTGATTACTTA
AGTGACGGTTGGATAACGGGTATACGTGGCGACATCGTCACTTGCATGCTGTCTCTGGGTGCTGCTGCTG
CTGGAAAATCCATGACGTTCGACGCGGCATTCCAACAGCTAGTGAAAGTTCTTACTAAAAGTACAGCTAA
CGTGTTGTTGATTCAAGTCAACTGCCCAACGGATGTGATCCGAACAATTAAGGGATATTTGGAGATAGAT
CAAACTAATAAGCGGTACAGATTTCCAAAGTTTGGCCGCGATGAACCGTACTCTGACATGGATTCATTAG
AGCGCATATGTCGGGCTGCATGGCCAAATTGTTCCATCACGTGGGTGCCCTTGTCCTATGACCTGCGTTG
GACTAAGCTTGCTCTACTTGAATCGACTACACTGAGCAGTGCATCAGTGAGAATTGCTGAATTGATGTAC
AAGTACATGCCCGTTATGAGGATAGATATTCATGGGTTACCCATGGAAAAGCAAGGCAATTTCATAGTGG
GTCAGAACTGCTCTTTGACTATACCGGGCTTCAACGCACAGGACGTATTCAATTGTTACTTCAACTCCGC
GCTCGCCTTCTCTACTGAGGATGTTAATTCTGCAATGATACCACAGGTGACGGCTCAGTTTGATGCTAAC
AAAGGAGAGTGGTCATTGGACATGGTGTTCTCAGACGCTGGTATCTACACAATGCAGGCATTGGTCGGTT
CCAACGCAAATCCTGTGTCTCTGGGTTCGTTTGTAGTGGACTCTCCGGATGTGGACATAACAGATGCATG
GCCTGCTCAGCTGGACTTTACCATAGCTGGCACTGACGTCGACATTACAGTTAATCCTTATTACCGCTTG
ATGGCCTTTGTGAGGATTGATGGACAATGGCAGATTGCGAATCCTGATAAATTCCAATTTTTCTCATCAA
GTACAGGAACGTTAGTGATGAATGTAAAGTTAGATATAGCTGATAGGTACTTGTTATACTACATTCGTGA
CGTTCAATCTAGGGATGTGGGATTTTACATACAGCACCCATTACAGTTATTAAATACTATTACGCTGCCT
ACAAATGAGGACTTATTCTTGAGCGCTCCTGACATGCGCGAGTGGGCAGTAAAGGAGAGTGGTAATACCA
TATGCATACTTAATAGTCAAGGTTTTGTGCCACCTCAGGATTGGGATGTTCTTACCGATACTATTAGCTG
GTCTCCTTCGCTCCCAACTTATGTGGTGCCTCCGGGTGATTATACTCTGACACCTCTGTAACTCATTACC
CCTCGTGAGCGTGCCTAATTCATCGGGTCGGCATGGCATCTCCACCTCCTCGCGGTCCGACCTGGGCATC
CGAAGGAGGACGTCGTCCACTCGGATGGCTAAGGGAGAGCTCAAAAAAAAGGATCCGGCTGCTAACAAAG
CCCGAAAGGAAGCTGAGTTGGCTGCTGCCACCGCTGAGCAATAACTAGCATAACCCCTTGGGGCCTCTAA
ACGGGTCTTGAGGGGTTTTTTGCTGAAAGGAGGAACTATATCCGGATCGAGATCCTCTAGAGTCGACCTG
CAGGCATGCAAGCTTGTATTCTATAGTGTCACCTAAATCGTATGTGTATGATACATAAGGTTATGTATTA
ATTGTAGCCGCGTTCTAACGACAATATGTACAAGCCTAATTGTGTAGCATCTGGCTTACTGAAGCAGACC
CTATCATCTCTCTCGTAAACTGCCGTCAGAGTCGGTTTGGTTGGACGAACCTTCTGAGTTTCTGGTAACG
CCGTTCCGCACCCCGGAAATGGTCAGCGAACCAATCAGCAGGGTCATCGCTAGCTAATACGACTCACTAT
AGCTAAAGTGACCGTGGTCATGGCTTCATTCAAGGGATTCTCCGTCAACACTGTTCCAGTTTCCAAGGCC
AAACGTGATATATCATCTCTTGCCGCTACTCCTGGAATTCGCTCACAACCCTTCACTCCGTCTGTAGACA
TGTCTCAATCGCGTGAATTCCTTACAAAGGCAATTGAGCAAGGGTCTATGTCTATACCTTATCAGCATGT
GAATGTTCCAAAAGTTGATCGTAAGGTTGTTAGTTTGGTAGTGCGACCGTTTTCTTCAGGTGCTTTTTCT
ATCTCTGGAGTGATTTCACCGGCGCACGCTTATCTATTGGATTGTCTACCTCAGCTTGAACAGGCGATGG
CGTTTGTTGCTTCACCTGAATCTTTCCAGGCTTCTGATGTCGCAAAACGCTTTGCTATAAAGCCGGGCAT
GAGCCTTCAGGATGCCATCACTGCCTTCATCAACTTTGTGTCCGCGATGCTGAAAATGACGGTGACTCGT
CAAAATTTTGATGTCATCGTGGCTGAGATCGAGAGGCTTGCTTCAACCAGCGTATCTGTCCGAACTGAAG
AGGCAAAGGTTGCCGATGAAGAGCTGATGCTGTTCGGGCTAGATCATAGAGGGCCACAGCAGCTTGATAT
TTCTAATGCTAAAGGGATAATGAAAGCTGCAGATATTCAGGCAACTCATGACGTTCATTTGGCACCAGGC
GTCGGTAATATCGATCCTGAGATCTACAATGAGGGACGGTTCATGTTTATGCAGCACAAACCACTCGCGG
CAGATCAGTCGTATTTCACGTTGGAGACTGCGGATTATTTCAAGATCTACCCAACATATGATGAGCATGA
TAGCAGAATGGCTGATCAGAAGCAGTCAGGGTTGATATTGTGCACTAAAGATGAGGTGTTGGCTGAGCAA
ACTATTTTTAAGCTAGATGCCCCTGATGATAAAACCGTTCATCTATTGGATCGCGACGACGATCACGTTG
TTGCTAGATTTACTAAGGTGTTTATAGAAGATGTGGCCCCCGGGCATCATGCTGCGCAAAGGTCTGGCCA
ACGCTCTGTGCTTGATGACCTATATGCCAACACCCAAGTGGTTTCAATCACTTCTGCTGCTCTGAAGTGG
GTAGTTAAACACGGTGTGTCCGACGGGATTGTGAATAGAAAGAATGTCAAAGTGTGTGTTGGTTTTGACC
CTTTGTACACTCTATCTACGCATAATGGAGTGTCTTTGTGCGCCCTGCTGATGGATGAAAAACTTTCCGT
GCTGAACAGCGCATGTCGTATGACGCTGCGTTCACTAATGAAAACTGGACGTGATGCTGATGCACATAGG
GCTTTTCAGCGAGTGCTCTCTCAGGGATACGCATCATTAATGTGCTATTATCACCCTTCACGGAAGTTAG
CATATGGTGAGGTGCTTTTTCTAGAGCGATCCAGTGACATGGTAGACGGGATTAAACTACAGTTGGACGC
ATCTAGACAGTGTCATGAGTGTCCCGTGTTGCAGCAGAAAGTAGTTGAGTTGGAAAAACAGATTATCATG
CAGAAGTCCATTCAGTCAGATCCTACCCCAATGGCGCTGCAACCACTGTTATCTCAGTTGCGTGAACTGT
CTAGTGAGGTCACCCGACTCCAGATGGAGTTAAGTCGGACTCAGTCCCTGAATGCTCAGTTGGAAGCGGA
TGCTAAGTCAGCTCAAGCATGTAGTCTGGATATGTATTTGAGACACCACACCTGCATTAATGGTCATACA
AAAGAAGATGAACTGCTTGATGCTGTACGTGTCGCTCCAGATGTGAGGAAAGAAATCATGGAAAAGAGGG
GCGAAGTGAGAAGGGGCTGGTGCGAACGTATCTCTAAGGAAGCGGCTGCCAAATGCCAAACTGTTATTGA
TGACTTGACTCAGATGAATGGAAAGCAGGCACGAGAGATAACAGAATTACGCGAGTCAGCCGAGAATTAT
GAGAAGCAGATTGCGGAATTGGTGGGCACTATTACTCAAAACCAGATGACGTATCAGCAAGAGCTACAAG
CTTTGGTAGCGAAGAATGTGGAACTGGATACGATGAACCAACGTCAGGCTAAATCATTGCGTATTACTCC
CTCCCTTCTATCAGCCACTCCTATCGATTCAGTCGACGGCGCTGCTGACCTGATTGATTTCTCCGTTCCA
ACTGATGAGCTGTAAATGAGCTGTGACGCAGTGTTGCCCTAATCCCTTAAGCCTTCCCGACCCCTATTCA
TCGGGTCGGCATGGCATCTCCACCTCCTCGCGGTCCGACCTGGGCATCCGAAGGAGGACGTCGTCCACTC
GGATGGCTAAGGGAGAGCTCAAAAAAAAGGATCCGGCTGCTAACAAAGCCCGAAAGGAAGCTGAGTTGGC
TGCTGCCACCGCTGAGCAATAACTAGCATAACCCCTTGGGGCCTCTAAACGGGTCTTGAGGGGTTTTTTG
CTGAAAGGAGGAACTATATCCGGATCGAGATCCTCTAGAGTCGACCTGCAGGCATGCAAGCTTGTATTCT
ATAGTGTCACCTAAATCGTATGTGTATGATACATAAGGTTATGTATTAATTGTAGCCGCGTTCTAACGAC
AATATGTACAAGCCTAATTGTGTAGCATCTGGCTTACTGAAGCAGACCCTATCATCTCTCTCGTAAACTG
CCGTCAGAGTCGGTTTGGTTGGACGAACCTTCTGAGTTTCTGGTAACGCCGTTCCGCACCCCGGAAATGG
TCAGCGAACCAATCAGCAGGGTCATCGCTAGCCAGATCCTCTACGCCGGACGCATCGTGGCCGGCATCAC
CGGCGCCACAGGTGCGGTTGCTGGCGCCTATATCGCCGACATCACCGATGGGGAAGATCGGGCTCGCCAC
TTCGGGCTCATGAGCGCTTGTTTCGGCGTGGGTATGGTGGCAGGCCCCGTGGCCGGGGGACTGTTGGGCG
CCATCTCCTTGCACCATTCCTTGCGGCGGCGGTGCTCAACGGCCTCAACCTACTACTGGGCTGCTTCCTA
ATGCAGGAGTCGCATAAGGGAGAGCGTCGATATGGTGCACTCTCAGTACAATCTGCTCTGATGCCGCATA
GTTAAGCCAGCCCCGACACCCGCCAACACCCGCTGACGCGCCCTGACGGGCTTGTCTGCTCCCGGCATCC
GCTTACAGACAAGCTGTGACCGTCTCCGGGAGCTGCATGTGTCAGAGGTTTTCACCGTCATCACCGAAAC
GCGCGAGACGAAAGGGCCTCGTGATACGCCTATTTTTATAGGTTAATGTCATGATAATAATGGTTTCTTA
GACGTCAGGTGGCACTTTTCGGGGAAATGTGCGCGGAACCCCTATTTGTTTATTTTTCTAAATACATTCA
AATATGTATCCGCTCATGAGACAATAACCCTGATAAATGCTTCAATAATATTGAAAAAGGAAGAGTATGA
GTATTCAACATTTCCGTGTCGCCCTTATTCCCTTTTTTGCGGCATTTTGCCTTCCTGTTTTTGCTCACCC
AGAAACGCTGGTGAAAGTAAAAGATGCTGAAGATCAGTTGGGTGCACGAGTGGGTTACATCGAACTGGAT
CTCAACAGCGGTAAGATCCTTGAGAGTTTTCGCCCCGAAGAACGTTTTCCAATGATGAGCACTTTTAAAG
TTCTGCTATGTGGCGCGGTATTATCCCGTATTGACGCCGGGCAAGAGCAACTCGGTCGCCGCATACACTA
TTCTCAGAATGACTTGGTTGAGTACTCACCAGTCACAGAAAAGCATCTTACGGATGGCATGACAGTAAGA
GAATTATGCAGTGCTGCCATAACCATGAGTGATAACACTGCGGCCAACTTACTTCTGACAACGATCGGAG
GACCGAAGGAGCTAACCGCTTTTTTGCACAACATGGGGGATCATGTAACTCGCCTTGATCGTTGGGAACC
GGAGCTGAATGAAGCCATACCAAACGACGAGCGTGACACCACGATGCCTGTAGCAATGGCAACAACGTTG
CGCAAACTATTAACTGGCGAACTACTTACTCTAGCTTCCCGGCAACAATTAATAGACTGGATGGAGGCGG
ATAAAGTTGCAGGACCACTTCTGCGCTCGGCCCTTCCGGCTGGCTGGTTTATTGCTGATAAATCTGGAGC
CGGTGAGCGTGGGTCTCGCGGTATCATTGCAGCACTGGGGCCAGATGGTAAGCCCTCCCGTATCGTAGTT
ATCTACACGACGGGGAGTCAGGCAACTATGGATGAACGAAATAGACAGATCGCTGAGATAGGTGCCTCAC
TGATTAAGCATTGGTAACTGTCAGACCAAGTTTACTCATATATACTTTAGATTGATTTAAAACTTCATTT
TTAATTTAAAAGGATCTAGGTGAAGATCCTTTTTGATAATCTCATGACCAAAATCCCTTAACGTGAGTTT
TCGTTCCACTGAGCGTCAGACCCCGTAGAAAAGATCAAAGGATCTTCTTGAGATCCTTTTTTTCTGCGCG
TAATCTGCTGCTTGCAAACAAAAAAACCACCGCTACCAGCGGTGGTTTGTTTGCCGGATCAAGAGCTACC
AACTCTTTTTCCGAAGGTAACTGGCTTCAGCAGAGCGCAGATACCAAATACTGTCCTTCTAGTGTAGCCG
TAGTTAGGCCACCACTTCAAGAACTCTGTAGCACCGCCTACATACCTCGCTCTGCTAATCCTGTTACCAG
TGGCTGCTGCCAGTGGCGATAAGTCGTGTCTTACCGGGTTGGACTCAAGACGATAGTTACCGGATAAGGC
GCAGCGGTCGGGCTGAACGGGGGGTTCGTGCACACAGCCCAGCTTGGAGCGAACGACCTACACCGAACTG
AGATACCTACAGCGTGAGCTATGAGAAAGCGCCACGCTTCCCGAAGGGAGAAAGGCGGACAGGTATCCGG
TAAGCGGCAGGGTCGGAACAGGAGAGCGCACGAGGGAGCTTCCAGGGGGAAACGCCTGGTATCTTTATAG
TCCTGTCGGGTTTCGCCACCTCTGACTTGAGCGTCGATTTTTGTGATGCTCGTCAGGGGGGCGGAGCCTA
TGGAAAAACGCCAGCAACGCGGCCTTTTTACGGTTCCTGGCCTTTTGCTGGCCTTTTGCTCACATGTTCT
TTCCTGCGTTATCCCCTGATTCTGTGGATAACCGTATTACCGCCTTTGAGTGAGCTGATACCGCTCGCCG
CAGCCGAACGACCGAGCGCAGCGAGTCAGTGAGCGAGGAAGCGGAAGAGCGCCCAATACGCAAACCGCCT
CTCCCCGCGCGTTGGCCGATTCATTAATGCAGGGGGAT
