>Addgene plasmid #33304 | pT7-L2-M3T1L | addgene partial sequence | sequence record 41367 | pBR322ori-F 5'-GGGAAACGCCTGGTATCTTT-3'
CTGACTTGAGCGTCGATTTTTGTGATGCTCGTCAGGGGGGCGGAGCCTATGGAAAAACGCCAGCAACGCG
GCCTTTTTACGGTTCCTGGCCTTTTGCTGGCCTTTTGCTCACATGTTCTTTCCTGCGTTATCCCCTGATT
CTGTGGATAACCGTATTACCGCCTTTGAGTGAGCTGATACCGCTCGCCGCAGCCGAACGACCGAGCGCAG
CGAGTCAGTGAGCGAGGAAGCGGAAGAGCGCCCAATACGCAAACCGCCTCTCCCCGCGCGTTGGCCGATT
CATTAATGCAGGGGGATATCGATCCCGGGTAATACGACTCACTATAGCTATTGGCGCAATGGCGAACGTT
TGGGGAGTGAGACTTGCAGACTCTTTATCATCACCCACTATTGAGACAAGAACTCGTCATTACACACTAC
GCGATTTCTGTTCCGACCTGGATGCTGTGGCTGGCAAGGAACCCTGGAGACCTTTGCGCAATCAGAGAAC
GAATGACATTGTCGCCGTTCAATTGTTTAGGCCACTGCAGGGATTGGTGCTTGACACGCAGTTCTATGGA
TTCCCTGGCATTTTCTCAGAATGGGAGCAGTTTATAAAGGAAAAACTCCGCGTATTAAAATATGAGGTTT
TGCGGATCTACCCGATCAGTAATTATAATCATGAACGTGTCAATGTCTTCGTAGCAAATGCTCTTGTCGG
TGCGTTCCTATCCAACCAAGCCTTCTATGACCTGTTGCCTCTATTAGTAATAAATGATACCATGATAAAT
GACTTACTTGGGACAGGTGCCGCCCTTTCTCAATTTTTTCAATCCCATGGTGAGGTTTTAGAAGTTGCCG
CAGGAAGGAAGTACCTGCAAATGAAGAACTACTCGAACGAT
