>Addgene plasmid #33304 | pT7-L2-M3T1L | addgene partial sequence | sequence record 41406 | ovL2T1L-F 5'-CGCGAGTGGGCAGTAAAG-3'
GCATACTTAATAGTCAGGTTTTGTGCCACCTCAGGATTGGGATGTTCTTACCGATACTATTAGCTGGTCT
CCTTCGCTCCCAACTTATGTGGTGCCTCCGGGTGATTATACTCTGACACCTCTGTAACTCATTACCCCTC
GTGAGCGTGCCTAATTCATCGGGTCGGCATGGCATCTCCACCTCCTCGCGGTCCGACCTGGGCATCCGAA
GGAGGACGTCGTCCACTCGGATGGCTAAGGGAGAGCTCAAAAAAAAGGATCCGGCTGCTAACAAAGCCCG
AAAGGAAGCTGAGTTGGCTGCTGCCACCGCTGAGCAATAACTAGCATAACCCCTTGGGGCCTCTAAACGG
GTCTTGAGGGGTTTTTTGCTGAAAGGAGGAACTATATCCGGATCGAGATCCTCTAGAGTCGACCTGCAGG
CATGCAAGCTTGTATTCTATAGTGTCACCTAAATCGTATGTGTATGATACATAAGGTTATGTATTAATTG
TAGCCGCGTTCTAACGACAATATGTACAAGCCTAATTGTGTAGCATCTGGCTTACTGAAGCAGACCCTAT
CATCTCTCTCGTAAACTGCCGTCAGAGTCGGTTTGGTTGGACGAACCTTCTGAGTTTCTGGTAACGCCGT
CCCGCACCCGGAAATGGTCAGCGAACCAATCAGCAGGGTCATCGCTAGCTAATACGACTCACTATAGCTA
AAGTGACCGTGGTCATGGCTTCATTCAAGGGATTCTCCGTCAACACTGTTCCAGTTTCCAAGGCCAAACG
TGATATATCATCTCTTG
